>Addgene plasmid #24521 | pAdEasy-mRFP-gsk3 beta S9A | addgene partial sequence | sequence record 30465 | 24521 with hGSK3-rev (ATCACAGGGAGCGTCTGTTT)
CTGTATACTGTTTCCGGNACATAGTCCAGCACCAGATTAAGATAGACCTCATCTTTCTTCTCACCACTGG
AGTAGAAGAAATAACGCAATCGGACTATGTTACAGTGATCTAGCTTTCTCATGATCTGGAGCTCTCGATT
CTTAAATCTCTTGTCCTGCAATACTTTCTTGATGGCGACCAGTTCTCCTGAATCACAAAGTTTGGCTTGA
TATACCACACCAAATGATCCATTTCCAATCACTTTAGTGTCTGTATAGCTGACTTCTTGTGGCCTGTCTG
GACCCTGCCCAGGAGTTGCCACCACTGTTGTCACCTTGCTGCCGTCCTTGTCTCTGCTAACTTTCATGCT
GCCAAAAGCTGAAGGCTGCTGCACCGGCTTGCAGCTCTCCGCAAAGGCGGTGGTTCTGGGCCGCCCTGAC
ATGAATTCGGATCCAGAACCGGCGCCGGTGGAGTGGCGGCCCTCGGCGCGCTCGTACTGTTCCACGATGG
TGTAGTCCTCGTTGTGGGAGGTGATGTCCAGCTTGATGTCGGTCTTGTAGGCGCCGGGCAGCTGCACGGG
CTCCTTGGCCATGTAGGTGGTCTTGACCTCGGCGTCGTAGTGGCCGCCGTCCTTCAGCTTCAGCCTCATC
TTGATCTCGCCCTTCAGGGCGCCGTCCTCGGGGTACATCCGCTCGGTGGAGGCCTCCCAGCCCATGGTCT
TCTTCTGCATTACGGGGCCGTCGGAGGGGAAGTTGGTGCCGCGCAGCT
