[The description below was written by a language model from this plasmid's Addgene catalogue record.]
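Description:
pAdEasy-mRFP-gsk3 beta S9A is a recombinant adenoviral genome plasmid for mammalian expression, built on the large (about 33.4 kb) pAdEasy-1 backbone. According to the depositor comments, the mRFP-GSK3beta S9A cassette was first cloned into pShuttle-CMV between KpnI and NotI, and the shuttle was then joined to pAdEasy-1 by homologous recombination. This is the standard AdEasy workflow, in which the recombinant acquires the shuttle vector's expression cassette and its kanamycin marker. This fits the recorded kanamycin selection. The plasmid is maintained in bacteria at low copy number. No feature table is supplied, so elements such as the origin of replication, the adenoviral terminal repeats and the packaging signal are not individually documented in the record.

The payload is an approximately 2 kb insert encoding human GSK3beta (GSK3B) fused at its N terminus to the red fluorescent protein mRFP. The use of pShuttle-CMV and the CMV-F sequencing primer indicate that expression is driven by the CMV promoter, although the record has no explicit promoter field. The kinase carries the S9A substitution, which removes the inhibitory phosphorylation site, so the protein cannot be switched off by upstream signalling through that residue and generally behaves as a constitutively active form. The mRFP tag allows transduced cells to be identified and the fusion protein to be visualised by fluorescence microscopy.

Constructs of this type are generally used to produce replication-defective adenovirus in complementing packaging cells for efficient gene delivery into mammalian cells. The associated publication concerns how GSK3beta phosphorylation regulates CLASP association with microtubules and lamella microtubule attachment.
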