Addgene plasmid #24521: pAdEasy-mRFP-gsk3 beta S9A
Depositing lab: Torsten Wittmann. Depositing organization: University of California, San Francisco (UCSF). Publication: GSK3beta phosphorylation modulates CLASP-microtubule association and lamella microtubule attachment. Kumar P, Lyle KS, Gierke S, Matov A, Danuser G, Wittmann T. J Cell Biol. 2009 Mar 23. 184(6):895-908. 10.1083/jcb.200901042 PubMed 19289791.
Backbone
  Vector backbone: pAdEasy-1
  Backbone manufacturer: Stratagene, ATCC
  Backbone size w/o insert (bp): 33414
  Vector type: Mammalian Expression, Adenoviral
Growth in bacteria
  Bacterial resistance: Kanamycin, 50 μg/mL
  Growth temperature: 37°C
  Growth strain: DH5alpha
  Copy number: Low Copy
Gene/Insert
  Gene/Insert name: GSK3beta(S9A) (alt name: GSK3beta)
  Species: H. sapiens (human)
  Insert size (bp): 2000
  Mutation: S9A. Mutant version of GSK3 that lacks the inhibitory phosphorylation site.
  Entrez Gene: GSK3B
  Tag / fusion protein: mRFP (N terminal on insert)
  Cloning method: Restriction Enzyme
  Sequencing primers: 5′ CMV-F, EGFP-C
Resource information
  A portion of this plasmid was derived from a plasmid made by: cDNA obtained from Niels Galjart
Terms and licenses: Academic/Nonprofit Terms; Industry Terms: Not Available to Industry
Depositor comments: mRFP-GSK3beta S9A was cloned into pShuttle-CMV between KpnI and NotI then recombined by homologous recombination into pAdEasy-1. AdEasy is a registered trademark of the Johns Hopkins University.
How to cite: pAdEasy-mRFP-gsk3 beta S9A was a gift from Torsten Wittmann (Addgene plasmid # 24521 ; http://n2t.net/addgene:24521 ; RRID:Addgene_24521)
